>Addgene plasmid #177079 | pEPQD1CB0804 | addgene full sequence | sequence record 349540 | Addgene NGS Result
AAGGAAGTTCATTTCATTTGGAGAGGACTCCGGTATTTTTACAACAATTACCACAACAAAACAAACAACA
AACAACATTACAATTTACTATTCTAGTCGAATACTGTATTTTTACAACAATTACCAACAACAACAAACAA
CAAACAACATTACAATTACTATTTACAATTACAATGGAATTGAACTTCAAATCAATTATTTTCTTGGTTT
TTGTTAGTCTAACCCTTTACTGGGTCTATAGAATCTTGGATTGGGTATGGTTTAAGCCCAAGAAGCTGGA
AAAATGCTTAAGAGAACAAGGGTTTAAGGGAAATCCTTACAGATTGTTCTTGGGAGATCAGTATGATAGT
GGAAAATTGATCAGACAAGCCTTGACTAAACCTATTGGTGTTGAAGAAGATGTTAAGAAACGAATTGTAC
CTCATATACTCAAAACTGTTGGGACTCATGGCAAGAAGTCTTTTATGTGGGTTGGAAGAATACCAAGGGT
GAATATCACAGATCCAGAGCTGATTAAAGAGGTCTTAACAAAATACTATAAGTTCCAGAAGAATCATCAT
GATCTTGACCCAATTACCAAATTGCTTTTGACTGGAATTGGAAGCTTAGAAGGTGACCCTTGGGCTAAAC
GCCGAAAAATCATCAATGCTGCTTTTCACTTTGAAAAGTTAAAGCTTATGCTTCCTGCATTCTATTTGAG
TTGCCGTGATATGGTGACAAAATGGGATAATAAGGTCCCTGAAGGAGGATCAGCAGAGGTGGATGTGTGG
CATGATATTGAAACCTTAACTGGAGATGTAATTTCAAGAACATTATTTGGAAGTAACTTCGAGGAAGGGA
GAAGAATATTTGAACTCATGAAAGAACTTACTGCTCTTACTATTGATGTCATTCGCTCGGTTTATATCCC
TGGACAGAGGTTTCTTCCAACTAAGAGGAACAATAGGATGAGAGCAATTGACAAAGAAGTTAGAGTAAGA
ATAACAGAAATTATCAATAAGAAAATGAAGGTAATGAAATCAGGAGAAGCAGCAAGTGCTGCTGATGATT
TTTTGGGAATATTGTTGGAATGCAATCTGAATGAAATAAAGGAGCAAGGAAATAACAAAAGTGCTGGAAT
GACTATTGGAGAGATTATTGGTGAGTGCAAACTCTTCTATTTTGCTGGCCAGGACACTACCTCGACTTTA
CTCGTGTGGACAATGGTCCTCTTGTCTAGATTCCCCGAATGGCAAACTCGTGCCAGAGAAGAAGTTTTTC
AAGTCTTTGGTAATAAAACCCCGGACTATGATGGTATCAGCCATCTTAAAGTTATAACGATGATCTTGTA
CGAGGTTTTGAGGTTATATACTCCAGTGGCTGAACTGACAAAAGTGGCTCATGAAGCTACACAACTGGGA
AAATACTTCATTCCAGCGGGCGTGCAGCTAATGATGCCACAAATCCTACTTCATCATGACCCTGAAATAT
GGGGTGAAGATGTAATGGAGTTCAAACCAGAAAGATTTGCAGAGGGAGTTCTCAAGGCAACTAAGAGCCA
AGGCTCTTTTTTTCCATTTAGCTTGGGACCAAGAATGTGCATTGGCCAAAACTTTGCTCTATTGGAAGCC
AAAATGGCAATGTCTCTAATCTTGCGTAGATTTTCTTTCGAGCTTTCTCCCTCCTATGTTCATGCTCCTT
TCACTCTCATCACAATGCAACCCCAATATGGTGCTCATTTGATTCTGCACAAACTCTAAGCTTGGACTCC
CATGTTGGCAAAGGCAACCAAACAAACAATGAATGATCCGCTCCTGCATATGGGGCGGTTTGAGTATTTC
AACTGCCATTTGGGCTGAATTGTAGACATGCTCCTGTCAGAAATTCCGTGATCTTACTCAATATTCAGTA
ATCTCGGCCAATATCCTAAATGTGCGTGGCTTTATCTGTCTTTGTATTGTTTCATCAATTCATGTAACGT
TTGCTTTTCTTATGAATTTTCAAATAAATTATCCGCTACTATTGTCTTCTGCACGAAGTGGTTTAAACTA
TCAGTGTTTGACAGGATATATTGGCGGGTAAACCTAAGAGAAAAGAGCGTTTATTAGAATAATCGGATAT
TTAAAAGGGCGTGAAAAGGTTTATCCGTTCGTCCATTTGTATGTGCATGCCAACCACAGGGTTCCCCAGA
TCAGGCGCTGGCTGCTGAACCCCCAGCCGGAACTGACCCCACAAGGCCCTAGCGTTTGCAATGCACCAGG
TCATCATTGACCCAGGCGTGTTCCACCAGGCCGCTGCCTCGCAACTCTTCGCAGGCTTCGCCGACCTGCT
CGCGCCACTTCTTCACGCGGGTGGAATCCGATCCGCACATGAGGCGGAAGGTTTCCAGCTTGAGCGGGTA
CGGCTCCCGGTGCGAGCTGAAATAGTCGAACATCCGTCGGGCCGTCGGCGACAGCTTGCGGTACTTCTCC
CATATGAATTTCGTGTAGTGGTCGCCAGCAAACAGCACGACGATTTCCTCGTCGATCAGGACCTGGCAAC
GGGACGTTTTCTTGCCACGGTCCAGGACGCGGAAGCGGTGCAGCAGCGACACCGATTCCAGGTGCCCAAC
GCGGTCGGACGTGAAGCCCATCGCCGTCGCCTGTAGGCGCGACAGGCATTCCTCGGCCTTCGTGTAATAC
CGGCCATTGATCGACCAGCCCAGGTCCTGGCAAAGCTCGTAGAACGTGAAGGTGATCGGCTCGCCGATAG
GGGTGCGCTTCGCGTACTCCAACACCTGCTGCCACACCAGTTCGTCATCGTCGGCCCGCAGCTCGACGCC
GGTGTAGGTGATCTTCACGTCCTTGTTGACGTGGAAAATGACCTTGTTTTGCAGCGCCTCGCGCGGGATT
TTCTTGTTGCGCGTGGTGAACAGGGCAGAGCGGGCCGTGTCGTTTGGCATCGCTCGCATCGTGTCCGGCC
ACGGCGCAATATCGAACAAGGAAAGCTGCATTTCCTTGATCTGCTGCTTCGTGTGTTTCAGCAACGCGGC
CTGCTTGGCCTCGCTGACCTGTTTTGCCAGGTCCTCGCCGGCGGTTTTTCGCTTCTTGGTCGTCATAGTT
CCTCGCGTGTCGATGGTCATCGACTTCGCCAAACCTGCCGCCTCCTGTTCAAGACGACGCGAACGCTCCA
CGGCGGCCGATGGCGCGGGCAGGGCAGGGGGAGCCAGTTGCACGCTGTCGCGCTCGATCTTGGCCGTAGC
TTGCTGGACCATCGAGCCGACGGACTGGAAGGTTTCGCGGGGCGCACGCATGACGGTGCGGCTTGCGATG
GTTTCGGCATCCTCGGCGGAAAACCCCGCGTCGATCAGTTCTTGCCTGTATGCCTTCCGGTCAAACGTCC
GATTCATTCACCCTCCTTGCGGGATTGCCCCGACTCACGCCGGGGCAATGTGCCCTTATTCCTGATTTGA
CCCGCCTGGTGCCTTGGTGTCCAGATAATCCACCTTATCGGCAATGAAGTCGGTCCCGTAGACCGTCTGG
CCGTCCTTCTCGTACTTGGTATTCCGAATCTTGCCCTGCACGAATACCAGCGACCCCTTGCCCAAATACT
TGCCGTGGGCCTCGGCCTGAGAGCCAAAACACTTGATGCGGAAGAAGTCGGTGCGCTCCTGCTTGTCGCC
GGCATCGTTGCGCCACATCTAGGATCTGCCAGGAACCGTAAAAAGGCCGCGTTGCTGGCGTTTTTCCATA
GGCTCCGCCCCCCTGACGAGCATCACAAAAATCGACGCTCAAGTCAGAGGTGGCGAAACCCGACAGGACT
ATAAAGATACCAGGCGTTTCCCCCTGGAAGCTCCCTCGTGCGCTCTCCTGTTCCGACCCTGCCGCTTACC
GGATACCTGTCCGCCTTTCTCCCTTCGGGAAGCGTGGCGCTTTCTCATAGCTCACGCTGTAGGTATCTCA
GTTCGGTGTAGGTCGTTCGCTCCAAGCTGGGCTGTGTGCACGAACCCCCCGTTCAGCCCGACCGCTGCGC
CTTATCCGGTAACTATCGTCTTGAGTCCAACCCGGTAAGACACGACTTATCGCCACTGGCAGCAGCCACT
GGTAACAGGATTAGCAGAGCGAGGTATGTAGGCGGTGCTACAGAGTTCTTGAAGTGGTGGCCTAACTACG
GCTACACTAGAAGAACAGTATTTGGTATCTGCGCTCTGCTGAAGCCAGTTACCTTCGGAAAAAGAGTTGG
TAGCTCTTGATCCGGCAAACAAACCACCGCTGGTAGCGGTGGTTTTTTTGTTTGCAAGCAGCAGATTACG
CGCAGAAAAAAAGGATCTCAAGAAGATCCTTTGATCTTTTCTACGGGGTCTGACGCTCAGTGGAACGAAA
ACTCACGTTAAGGGATTTTGGTCATGAGATTATCAAAAAGGATCTTCACCTAGATCCTTTTAAATTAAAA
ATGAAGTTTTAAATCAATCTAAAGTATATATGAGTAAACTTGGTCTGACAGTTACCAATGCTTAATCAGT
GAGGCACCTATCTCAGCGATCTGTCTATTTCGTTCATCCATAGTTGCCTGACTCCCCGTCGTGTAGATAA
CTACGATACGGGAGGGCTTACCATCTGGCCCCAGTGCTGCAATGATACCGCGAGAACCACGCTCACCGGC
TCCAGATTTATCAGCAATAAACCAGCCAGCCGGAAGGGCCGAGCGCAGAAGTGGTCCTGCAACTTTATCC
GCCTCCATCCAGTCTATTAATTGTTGCCGGGAAGCTAGAGTAAGTAGTTCGCCAGTTAATAGTTTGCGCA
ACGTTGTTGCCATTGCTACAGGCATCGTGGTGTCACGCTCGTCGTTTGGTATGGCTTCATTCAGCTCCGG
TTCCCAACGATCAAGGCGAGTTACATGATCCCCCATGTTGTGCAAAAAAGCGGTTAGCTCCTTCGGTCCT
CCGATCGTTGTCAGAAGTAAGTTGGCCGCAGTGTTATCACTCATGGTTATGGCAGCACTGCATAATTCTC
TTACTGTCATGCCATCCGTAAGATGCTTTTCTGTGACTGGTGAGTACTCAACCAAGTCATTCTGAGAATA
GTGTATGCGGCGACCGAGTTGCTCTTGCCCGGCGTCAATACGGGATAATACCGCGCCACATAGCAGAACT
TTAAAAGTGCTCATCATTGGAAAACGTTCTTCGGGGCGAAAACTCTCAAGGATCTTACCGCTGTTGAGAT
CCAGTTCGATGTAACCCACTCGTGCACCCAACTGATCTTCAGCATCTTTTACTTTCACCAGCGTTTCTGG
GTGAGCAAAAACAGGAAGGCAAAATGCCGCAAAAAAGGGAATAAGGGCGACACGGAAATGTTGAATACTC
ATACTCTTCCTTTTTCAATATTATTGAAGCATTTATCAAGGTTATTGTCTCATGAGCGGATACATATTTG
AATGTATTTAGAAAAATAAACAAATAGGGGTTCCGCGCACGAATTGGCCAGCGCTGCCATTTTTGGGGTG
AGGCCGTTCGCGGCCGAGGGGCGCAGCCCCTGGGGGGATGGGAGGCCCGCGTTAGCGGGCCGGGAGGGTT
CGAGAAGGGGGGGCACCCCCCTTCGGCGTGCGCGGTCACGCGCACAGGGCGCAGCCCTGGTTAAAAACAA
GGTTTATAAATATTGGTTTAAAAGCAGGTTAAAAGACAGGTTAGCGGTGGCCGAAAAACGGGCGGAAACC
CTTGCAAATGCTGGATTTTCTGCCTGTGGACAGCCCCTCAAATGTCAATAGGTGCGCCCCTCATCTGTCA
GCACTCTGCCCCTCAAGTGTCAAGGATCGCGCCCCTCATCTGTCAGTAGTCGCGCCCCTCAAGTGTCAAT
ACCGCAGGGCACTTATCCCCAGGCTTGTCCACATCATCTGTGGGAAACTCGCGTAAAATCAGGCGTTTTC
GCCGATTTGCGAGGCTGGCCAGCTCCACGTCGCCGGCCGAAATCGAGCCTGCCCCTCATCTGTCAACGCC
GCGCCGGGTGAGTCGGCCCCTCAAGTGTCAACGTCCGCCCCTCATCTGTCAGTGAGGGCCAAGTTTTCCG
CGAGGTATCCACAACGCCGGCGGCCGCGGTGTCTCGCACACGGCTTCGACGGCGTTTCTGGCGCGTTTGC
AGGGCCATAGACGGCCGCCAGCCCAGCGGCGAGGGCAACCAGCCCGGTGAGCGTCGCAAAGGAGATCCTG
ATCTGACTGATGGGCTGCCTGTATCGAGTGGTGATTTTGTGCCGAGCTGCCGGTCGGGGAGCTGTTGGCT
GGCTGGTGGCAGGATATATTGTGGTGTAAACAAATTGACGCTTAGACAACTTAATAACACATTGCGGACG
TTTTTAATGTACTGGGGTGGATGCAGTGGGCCCCACTCTGTGAAGACAAGCAAGAATTCAAGCTTGGAGC
GGTGCGGGTGCCAGGGCGTGCCCTTGGGCTCCCCGGGCGCGTACTCCACTCCCCGAGCCGGTGCGGGTGC
CAGGGCGTGCCCTTGGGCTCCCCGGGCGCGTACTCCACTCCCCCCATGGTGCGGTGCGGGTGCCAGGGCG
TGCCCTTGGGCTCCCCGGGCGCGTACTCCACTCCCCGAGCCGGTGCGGGTGCCAGGGCGTGCCCTTGGGC
TCCCCGGGCGCGTACTCCACTCCCCTTCGCAAGACCCTTCCTCTATAT
Features (pLannotate 1.2.2; 17 found; start..end, strand, type, name):
     60..85      +  misc_feature   TMV Ω (fragment): translational enhancer from the tobacco mosaic virus 5'-leader sequence (Gallie et al., 1988)
    117..172     +  misc_feature   TMV Ω: translational enhancer from the tobacco mosaic virus 5'-leader sequence (Gallie et al., 1988)
    174..1736    +  CDS            7DLH: 7DLH_CATRO - Also known as CYP72A224 From Catharanthus roseus (Madagascar periwinkle) (Vinca rosea).
   1741..1993    +  terminator     MAS terminator: mannopine synthase terminator
   2039..2063    +  misc_feature   RB T-DNA repeat: right border repeat from nopaline C58 T-DNA
   2175..2195    -  CDS            TetR (fragment): tetracycline resistance regulatory protein; tetR
   2222..3367    -  CDS            trfA: TRFA_ECOLX - Experimental evidence at protein level: Swiss-Prot protein existence level 1. Also involved in plasmid copy number control, promoting intermolecular coupling of protein bound iterons at oriV, which inhibits replication initiation. From Escherichia coli.
   3703..4291    -  rep_origin     ori: high-copy-number ColE1/pMB1/pBR322/pUC origin of replication
   4462..5322    -  CDS            AmpR: β-lactamase; bla; confers resistance to ampicillin, carbenicillin, and related antibiotics
   5323..5427    -  promoter       AmpR promoter: bla
   5514..6145    -  rep_origin     oriV: incP origin of replication
   6237..6261    +  misc_feature   LB T-DNA repeat: left border repeat from nopaline C58 T-DNA
   6378..6411    +  protein_bind   attB: minimal attB site for the φC31 integrase (Groth et al., 2000) phage φC31 integrase
   6437..6470    +  protein_bind   attB: minimal attB site for the φC31 integrase (Groth et al., 2000) phage φC31 integrase
   6500..6533    +  protein_bind   attB: minimal attB site for the φC31 integrase (Groth et al., 2000) phage φC31 integrase
   6559..6592    +  protein_bind   attB: minimal attB site for the φC31 integrase (Groth et al., 2000) phage φC31 integrase
   6609..27      +  promoter       minimal CaMV 35S promoter (across the origin): minimal 35S promoter from cauliflower mosaic virus
