[The description below was written by a language model from this plasmid's Addgene catalogue record and pLannotate feature annotations shown in this document.]
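Description:
pEPQD1CB0804 is a MoClo (Golden Gate modular cloning) Level 1, position 2 plasmid built in the pICH47742 acceptor backbone, carrying a single plant transcriptional unit for transient expression of 7-deoxyloganic acid hydroxylase (Cr7-DLH, also known as CYP72A224) from Catharanthus roseus. The backbone is a binary-type vector. The transcriptional unit lies between nopaline-type left and right T-DNA border repeats, so it can be transferred into plant cells by Agrobacterium. Outside the borders are a high-copy ColE1/pUC origin for propagation in E. coli, the broad-host-range incP oriV with its trfA replication gene, and an ampicillin resistance cassette (bla with its own promoter) for bacterial selection. No plant selectable marker is annotated, consistent with transient use.

The payload is driven by a synthetic, orthogonal promoter rather than a constitutive one. Four minimal φC31 integrase attB sites are arrayed upstream of a minimal CaMV 35S promoter. According to the record, these sites recruit a Gal4 activation domain–φC31 fusion, which here serves as a DNA-binding synthetic transcriptional activator, so expression depends on co-delivery of that factor. Downstream, the TMV Ω leader acts as a translational enhancer ahead of the 7DLH coding sequence, and the mannopine synthase (MAS) terminator closes the unit.

As a position 2 Level 1 part, the unit can be used directly or assembled with neighbouring units into multigene constructs. The associated work concerns reconstitution of monoterpene indole alkaloid biosynthesis in Nicotiana benthamiana, a pathway in which this cytochrome P450 hydroxylates 7-deoxyloganic acid.
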