Addgene plasmid #177079: pEPQD1CB0804
Purpose: MoClo Level 1, position 2, transcriptional unit for transient expression of 7-deoxyloganic acid hydroxylase (Cr7-DLH) from Catharanthus roseus promoter regions contains 4x attB sites for recruitment fo gal4AD-phiC31
Depositing lab: Nicola Patron. Depositing organization: Earlham Institute. Publication: Reconstitution of monoterpene indole alkaloid biosynthesis in genome engineered Nicotiana benthamiana. Dudley QM, Jo S, Guerrero DAS, Chhetry M, Smedley MA, Harwood WA, Sherden NH, O'Connor SE, Caputi L, Patron NJ. Commun Biol. 2022 Sep 10;5(1):949. doi: 10.1038/s42003-022-03904-w. PubMed 36088516.
Backbone
  Vector backbone: pICH47742
  Vector type: Synthetic Biology
Growth in bacteria
  Bacterial resistance: Ampicillin, 100 μg/mL
  Growth temperature: 37°C
  Growth strain: DH5alpha
  Copy number: High Copy
Gene/Insert
  Gene/Insert name: 7-deoxyloganic acid hydroxylase (Cr7-DLH) from Catharanthus roseus (alt name: P2_4X opattB-TMV-Cr7DLH-masterm)
  Species: Other
  Cloning method: Restriction Enzyme; 5′ cloning site Unknown (unknown if destroyed); 3′ cloning site Unknown (unknown if destroyed)
  Sequencing primers: 5′ CTGGTGGCAGGATATATTGTGGTG; 3′ GAACCCTGTGGTTGGCATGCACATAC
Terms and licenses: Academic/Nonprofit Terms; Industry Terms: Not Available to Industry
How to cite: pEPQD1CB0804 was a gift from Nicola Patron (Addgene plasmid # 177079 ; http://n2t.net/addgene:177079 ; RRID:Addgene_177079)
